Addgene plasmid #139110: pJ4M_hnRNPA2_FL_D290V
Purpose: Express FL hnRNPA2 D290V with a C-terminal MBP tag
Depositing lab: Nicolas Fawzi. Depositing organization: Brown University. Publication: Weak binding to the A2RE RNA rigidifies hnRNPA2 RRMs and reduces liquid-liquid phase separation and aggregation. Ryan VH, Watters S, Amaya J, Khatiwada B, Venditti V, Naik MT, Fawzi NL. Nucleic Acids Res. 2020 Sep 1. pii: 5900113. doi: 10.1093/nar/gkaa710. PubMed 32870271.
Backbone
  Vector backbone: pJ4M
  Vector type: Bacterial Expression
Growth in bacteria
  Bacterial resistance: Kanamycin, 50 μg/mL
  Growth temperature: 37°C
  Growth strain: DH5alpha
  Copy number: High Copy
Gene/Insert
  Gene/Insert name: hnRNPA2
  Species: H. sapiens (human)
  Mutation: D290V
  Entrez Gene: HNRNPA2B1 (a.k.a. HNRNPA2, HNRNPB1, HNRPA2, HNRPA2B1, HNRPB1, IBMPFD2, OPMD2, RNPA2, SNRPB1)
  Cloning method: Restriction Enzyme; 5′ cloning site unknown (unknown if destroyed)
Terms and licenses: Academic/Nonprofit Terms; Industry Terms: Not Available to Industry
How to cite: pJ4M_hnRNPA2_FL_D290V was a gift from Nicolas Fawzi (Addgene plasmid # 139110 ; http://n2t.net/addgene:139110 ; RRID:Addgene_139110)
