[The description below was written by a language model from this plasmid's Addgene catalogue record and pLannotate feature annotations shown in this document.]
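Description:
pJ4M_hnRNPA2_FL_D290V is a 6,168-nt bacterial expression plasmid on the pJ4M backbone, built to produce full-length human hnRNPA2 (from the HNRNPA2B1 gene) carrying the D290V substitution as a fusion with a C-terminal maltose-binding protein tag. It replicates from a high-copy ColE1/pUC-type origin and is selected with kanamycin through an aph(3')-Ia KanR gene, which the annotation places downstream of an AmpR (bla) promoter fragment.

Expression is driven by a T7 promoter followed immediately by a lac operator, and the plasmid carries its own lacI gene with its promoter. Transcription therefore depends on T7 RNA polymerase supplied by the host, is held off by Lac repressor, and is relieved by IPTG or lactose. The hnRNPA2 coding sequence comes first (the annotation tool matched it to a primate orthologue, but the catalogue entry lists it as human). After a short gap it is followed by an MBP coding sequence that lacks a signal peptide, so the fusion should stay in the cytosol. Downstream lie a short attB1-like fragment, a polyhistidine tag fragment and the T7 terminator. The arrangement suggests a His tag at the extreme C-terminus for affinity purification, though the record does not confirm the reading frame or describe the linker between hnRNPA2 and MBP. Fragments of rrnB terminators, 5S rRNA and lacZα elsewhere appear to be backbone remnants.

MBP is commonly used to improve the solubility of aggregation-prone proteins. The associated publication concerns RNA binding by the hnRNPA2 RRMs and its effect on liquid-liquid phase separation and aggregation, which fits use of this plasmid to make recombinant mutant protein for in vitro biophysical studies.
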