Features (pLannotate 1.2.2; 17 found; start..end, strand, type, name):
    156..174     +  promoter       T7 promoter: promoter for bacteriophage T7 RNA polymerase
    175..199     +  protein_bind   lac operator: The lac repressor binds to the lac operator to inhibit transcription in E. coli. This inhibition can be relieved by adding lactose or isopropyl-β-D-thiogalactopyranoside (IPTG). lac repressor encoded by lacI
    245..1267    +  CDS            HNRNPA2B1: ROA2_SAGOE - Also known as HNRPA2B1. Experimental evidence at protein level: Swiss-Prot protein existence level 1. Heterogeneous nuclear ribonucleoprotein (hnRNP) that associates with nascent pre-mRNAs, packaging them into hnRNP particles. The hnRNP particle arrangement on nascent hnRNA is non-random and sequence-dependent and serves to condense and stabilize the transcripts and minimize tangling and knotting. Packaging plays a role in various processes such as transcription, pre-mRNA processing, RNA nuclear export, subcellular location, mRNA translation and stability of mature mRNAs. Forms hn
   1304..2401    +  CDS            MBP: maltose binding protein from E. coli; malE (mutated); This version of the gene does not encode a signal sequence, so MBP will remain in the cytosol.
   2421..2439    +  protein_bind   attB1 (fragment): mutant version of attB; core recombination site for the Gateway® BP reaction BP Clonase™
   2453..2469    +  CDS            7xHis (fragment): 6xHis affinity tag
   2478..2525    +  terminator     T7 terminator: transcription terminator for bacteriophage T7 RNA polymerase
   2585..2625    -  terminator     rrnB T1 terminator (fragment): transcription terminator T1 from the E. coli rrnB gene
   2627..2742    -  ncRNA          5S rRNA: Accession: RF00001 - 5S ribosomal RNA
   2773..2797    +  CDS            KanR (fragment): aminoglycoside phosphotransferase; aph(3')-Ia; confers resistance to kanamycin in bacteria or G418 (Geneticin®) in eukaryotes
   2827..2923    +  promoter       AmpR promoter (fragment): bla
   2926..3735    +  CDS            KanR: aminoglycoside phosphotransferase; aph(3')-Ia; confers resistance to kanamycin in bacteria or G418 (Geneticin®) in eukaryotes
   3744..3817    +  promoter       lacI promoter (fragment): lacI
   3818..4897    +  CDS            lacI: LACI_ECOLI - Experimental evidence at protein level: Swiss-Prot protein existence level 1. Repressor of the lactose operon. Binds allolactose as an inducer. From Escherichia coli (strain K12).
   4986..5574    +  rep_origin     ori: high-copy-number ColE1/pMB1/pBR322/pUC origin of replication
   5799..5816    +  terminator     rrnB T2 terminator (fragment): transcription terminator T2 from the E. coli rrnB gene
   5841..5860    -  CDS            lacZα (fragment): LacZα fragment of β-galactosidase; lacZ fragment
>Addgene plasmid #139110 | pJ4M_hnRNPA2_FL_D290V | addgene full sequence | sequence record 274916 | Addgene NGS Result
AAGAAAATAAATCTCGAAAATAATAAAGGGAAAATCAGTTTTTGATATCAAAATTATACATGTCAACGAT
AATACAAAATATAATACAAACTATAAGATGTTATCAGTATTTATTATGCATTTAGAATAAATTTTGTGTC
GCCCTTCCGCGAAATTAATACGACTCACTATAGGGGAATTGTGAGCGGATAACAATTCCCCTCTAGAAAT
AATTTTGTTTAACTTTTGAAGGAGATATACCCATATGGAACGTGAAAAAGAGCAGTTTCGCAAGCTGTTT
ATCGGTGGCCTGAGCTTCGAAACTACCGAAGAGAGCCTGCGCAACTATTATGAGCAGTGGGGTAAACTGA
CGGATTGCGTCGTGATGCGTGACCCGGCGAGCAAGCGCAGCCGTGGCTTCGGTTTCGTCACCTTCTCCAG
CATGGCAGAGGTTGACGCCGCTATGGCAGCCCGTCCTCACAGCATTGACGGCCGTGTGGTTGAGCCGAAG
CGTGCGGTCGCTCGTGAAGAGTCGGGTAAGCCGGGTGCTCACGTCACCGTCAAAAAGCTGTTCGTGGGTG
GTATCAAGGAAGATACCGAGGAACACCACTTGCGCGACTACTTCGAGGAATATGGCAAAATCGATACCAT
TGAGATCATTACGGACCGTCAAAGCGGCAAAAAGCGTGGTTTCGGCTTTGTTACGTTTGACGATCACGAC
CCGGTTGACAAAATCGTGCTGCAAAAGTACCACACCATTAACGGCCACAACGCCGAGGTGCGTAAAGCGC
TGAGCCGTCAAGAGATGCAAGAAGTGCAGTCCTCTCGCAGCGGTCGTGGTGGCAACTTTGGTTTCGGTGA
TAGCCGCGGTGGTGGCGGCAACTTCGGTCCGGGTCCGGGCAGCAATTTCCGTGGTGGTTCCGACGGTTAC
GGTAGCGGTCGCGGCTTTGGCGATGGCTATAATGGTTACGGTGGTGGTCCGGGCGGCGGCAATTTCGGTG
GTAGCCCGGGTTACGGCGGTGGTCGCGGCGGTTATGGCGGTGGCGGTCCAGGCTACGGTAACCAGGGTGG
TGGTTATGGTGGTGGCTACGATAACTATGGCGGTGGTAACTATGGTAGCGGCAATTACAATGTTTTTGGC
AACTACAACCAGCAACCGAGCAATTACGGCCCGATGAAATCCGGCAATTTTGGCGGTTCCCGTAATATGG
GTGGTCCGTATGGTGGCGGTAACTACGGCCCGGGTGGTAGCGGTGGTTCTGGCGGCTATGGTGGCCGCAG
CCGTTACCTCGAGGAGAACCTGTACTTTCAGGGTAGCGGTACCAAAATCGAAGAAGGTAAACTGGTAATC
TGGATTAACGGCGATAAAGGCTATAACGGTCTCGCTGAAGTCGGTAAGAAATTCGAGAAAGATACCGGAA
TTAAAGTCACCGTTGAGCATCCGGATAAACTGGAAGAGAAATTCCCACAGGTTGCGGCAACTGGCGATGG
CCCTGACATTATCTTCTGGGCACACGACCGCTTTGGTGGCTACGCTCAATCTGGCCTGTTGGCTGAAATC
ACCCCGGACAAAGCGTTCCAGGACAAGCTGTATCCGTTTACCTGGGATGCCGTACGTTACAACGGCAAGC
TGATTGCTTACCCGATCGCTGTTGAAGCGTTATCGCTGATTTATAACAAAGATCTGCTGCCGAACCCGCC
AAAAACCTGGGAAGAGATCCCGGCGCTGGATAAAGAACTGAAAGCGAAAGGTAAGAGCGCGCTGATGTTC
AACCTGCAAGAACCGTACTTCACCTGGCCGCTGATTGCTGCTGACGGGGGTTATGCGTTCAAGTATGAAA
ACGGCAAGTACGACATTAAAGACGTGGGCGTGGATAACGCTGGCGCGAAAGCGGGTCTGACCTTCCTGGT
TGACCTGATTAAAAACAAACACATGAATGCAGACACCGATTACTCCATCGCAGAAGCTGCCTTTAATAAA
GGCGAAACAGCGATGACCATCAACGGCCCGTGGGCATGGTCCAACATCGACACCAGCAAAGTGAATTATG
GTGTAACGGTACTGCCGACCTTCAAGGGTCAACCATCCAAACCGTTCGTTGGCGTGCTGAGCGCAGGTAT
TAACGCCGCCAGTCCGAACAAAGAGCTGGCAAAAGAGTTCCTCGAAAACTATCTGCTGACTGATGAAGGT
CTGGAAGCGGTTAATAAAGACAAACCGCTGGGTGCCGTAGCGCTGAAGTCTTACGAGGAAGAGTTGGCGA
AAGATCCACGTATTGCCGCCACCATGGAAAACGCCCAGAAAGGTGAAATCATGCCGAACATCCCGCAGAT
GTCCGCTTTCTGGTATGCCGTGCGTACTGCGGTGATCAACGCCGCCAGCGGTCGTCAGACTGTCGATGAA
GCCCTGAAAGACGCGCAGACTAATTCGGGATCTGATATCACAAGTTTGTACAAAAAAGCTGAAGGCGGTA
CCCATCACCATCACCATCATTGACCCCCTAGCATAACCCCTTGGGGCCTCTAAACGGGTCTTGAGGGGTT
TTTTGCCCCTGAGACGCGTCAATCGAGTTCGTACCTAAGGGCGACACCCCCTAATTAGCCCGGGCGAAAG
GCCCAGTCTTTCGACTGAGCCTTTCGTTTTATTTGATGCCTGGCAGTTCCCTACTCTCGCATGGGGAGTC
CCCACACTACCATCGGCGCTACGGCGTTTCACTTCTGAGTTCGGCATGGGGTCAGGTGGGACCACCGCGC
TACTGCCGCCAGGCAAACAAGGGGTGTTATGAGCCATATTCAGGTATAAATGGGCTCGCGATAATGTTCA
GAATTGGTTAATTGGTTGTAACACTGACCCCTATTTGTTTATTTTTCTAAATACATTCAAATATGTATCC
GCTCATGAGACAATAACCCTGATAAATGCTTCAATAATATTGAAAAAGGAAGAATATGAGCCATATTCAA
CGGGAAACGTCGAGGCCGCGATTAAATTCCAACATGGATGCTGATTTATATGGGTATAAATGGGCTCGCG
ATAATGTCGGGCAATCAGGTGCGACAATCTATCGCTTGTATGGGAAGCCCGATGCGCCAGAGTTGTTTCT
GAAACATGGCAAAGGTAGCGTTGCCAATGATGTTACAGATGAGATGGTCAGACTAAACTGGCTGACGGAA
TTTATGCCACTTCCGACCATCAAGCATTTTATCCGTACTCCTGATGATGCATGGTTACTCACCACTGCGA
TCCCCGGAAAAACAGCGTTCCAGGTATTAGAAGAATATCCTGATTCAGGTGAAAATATTGTTGATGCGCT
GGCAGTGTTCCTGCGCCGGTTGCACTCGATTCCTGTTTGTAATTGTCCTTTTAACAGCGATCGCGTATTT
CGCCTCGCTCAGGCGCAATCACGAATGAATAACGGTTTGGTTGATGCGAGTGATTTTGATGACGAGCGTA
ATGGCTGGCCTGTTGAACAAGTCTGGAAAGAAATGCATAAACTTTTGCCATTCTCACCGGATTCAGTCGT
CACTCATGGTGATTTCTCACTTGATAACCTTATTTTTGACGAGGGGAAATTAATAGGTTGTATTGATGTT
GGACGAGTCGGAATCGCAGACCGATACCAGGATCTTGCCATCCTATGGAACTGCCTCGGTGAGTTTTCTC
CTTCATTACAGAAACGGCTTTTTCAAAAATATGGTATTGATAATCCTGATATGAATAAATTGCAATTTCA
TTTGATGCTCGATGAGTTTTTCTAAGCGGCGCGCCATCGAATGGCGCAAAACCTTTCGCGGTATGGCATG
ATAGCGCCCGGAAGAGAGTCAATTCAGGGTGGTGAATATGAAACCAGTAACGTTATACGATGTCGCAGAG
TATGCCGGTGTCTCTTATCAGACCGTTTCCCGCGTGGTGAACCAGGCCAGCCACGTTTCTGCGAAAACGC
GGGAAAAAGTGGAAGCGGCGATGGCGGAGCTGAATTACATTCCCAACCGCGTGGCACAACAACTGGCGGG
CAAACAGTCGTTGCTGATTGGCGTTGCCACCTCCAGTCTGGCCCTGCACGCGCCGTCGCAAATTGTCGCG
GCGATTAAATCTCGCGCCGATCAACTGGGTGCCAGCGTGGTGGTGTCGATGGTAGAACGAAGCGGCGTCG
AAGCCTGTAAAGCGGCGGTGCACAATCTTCTCGCGCAACGCGTCAGTGGGCTGATCATTAACTATCCGCT
GGATGACCAGGATGCCATTGCTGTGGAAGCTGCCTGCACTAATGTTCCGGCGTTATTTCTTGATGTCTCT
GACCAGACACCCATCAACAGTATTATTTTCTCCCATGAGGACGGTACGCGACTGGGCGTGGAGCATCTGG
TCGCATTGGGTCACCAGCAAATCGCGCTGTTAGCGGGCCCATTAAGTTCTGTCTCGGCGCGTCTGCGTCT
GGCTGGCTGGCATAAATATCTCACTCGCAATCAAATTCAGCCGATAGCGGAACGGGAAGGCGACTGGAGT
GCCATGTCCGGTTTTCAACAAACCATGCAAATGCTGAATGAGGGCATCGTTCCCACTGCGATGCTGGTTG
CCAACGATCAGATGGCGCTGGGCGCAATGCGCGCCATTACCGAGTCCGGGCTGCGCGTTGGTGCGGATAT
CTCGGTAGTGGGATACGACGATACCGAAGATAGCTCATGTTATATCCCGCCGTTAACCACCATCAAACAG
GATTTTCGCCTGCTGGGGCAAACCAGCGTGGACCGCTTGCTGCAACTCTCTCAGGGCCAGGCGGTGAAGG
GCAATCAGCTGTTGCCAGTCTCACTGGTGAAAAGAAAAACCACCCTGGCGCCCAATACGCAAACCGCCTC
TCCCCGCGCGTTGGCCGATTCATTAATGCAGCTGGCACGACAGGTTTCCCGACTGGAAAGCGGGCAGTGA
CTCATGACCAAAATCCCTTAACGTGAGTTACGCGCGCGTCGTTCCACTGAGCGTCAGACCCCGTAGAAAA
GATCAAAGGATCTTCTTGAGATCCTTTTTTTCTGCGCGTAATCTGCTGCTTGCAAACAAAAAAACCACCG
CTACCAGCGGTGGTTTGTTTGCCGGATCAAGAGCTACCAACTCTTTTTCCGAAGGTAACTGGCTTCAGCA
GAGCGCAGATACCAAATACTGTTCTTCTAGTGTAGCCGTAGTTAGCCCACCACTTCAAGAACTCTGTAGC
ACCGCCTACATACCTCGCTCTGCTAATCCTGTTACCAGTGGCTGCTGCCAGTGGCGATAAGTCGTGTCTT
ACCGGGTTGGACTCAAGACGATAGTTACCGGATAAGGCGCAGCGGTCGGGCTGAACGGGGGGTTCGTGCA
CACAGCCCAGCTTGGAGCGAACGACCTACACCGAACTGAGATACCTACAGCGTGAGCTATGAGAAAGCGC
CACGCTTCCCGAAGGGAGAAAGGCGGACAGGTATCCGGTAAGCGGCAGGGTCGGAACAGGAGAGCGCACG
AGGGAGCTTCCAGGGGGAAACGCCTGGTATCTTTATAGTCCTGTCGGGTTTCGCCACCTCTGACTTGAGC
GTCGATTTTTGTGATGCTCGTCAGGGGGGCGGAGCCTATGGAAAAACGCCAGCAACGCGGCCTTTTTACG
GTTCCTGGCCTTTTGCTGGCCTTTTGCTCACATGTTCTTTCCTGCGTTATCCCCTGATTCTGTGGATAAC
CGTATTACCGCCTTTGAGTGAGCTGATACCGCTCGCCGCAGCCGAACGACCGAGCGCAGCGAGTCAGTGA
GCGAGGAAGCGGAAGGCGAGAGTAGGGAACTGCCAGGCATCAAACTAAGCAGAAGGCCCCTGACGGATGG
CCTTTTTGCGTTTCTACAAACTCTTTCTGTGTTGTAAAACGACGGCCAGTCTTAAGCTCGGGCCCCCTGG
GCGGTTCTGATAACGAGTAATCGTTAATCCGCAAATAACGTAAAAACCCGCTTCGGCGGGTTTTTTTATG
GGGGGAGTTTAGGGAAAGAGCATTTGTCAGAATATTTAAGGGCGCCTGTCACTTTGCTTGATATATGAGA
ATTATTTAACCTTATAAATGAGAAAAAAGCAACGCACTTTAAATAAGATACGTTGCTTTTTCGATTGATG
AACACCTATAATTAAACTATTCATCTATTATTTATGATTTTTTGTATATACAATATTTCTAGTTTGTTAA
AGAGAATT
